Addgene plasmid #174478: pFX-Lifeact-Venus
Purpose: Express Venus with actin-targeting sequence in mammalian cells
Depositing lab: Yusuke Ohba. Depositing organization: Hokkaido University. Publication: Folding Latency of Fluorescent Proteins Affects the Mitochondrial Localization of Fusion Proteins. Kashiwagi S, Fujioka Y, Satoh AO, Yoshida A, Fujioka M, Nepal P, Tsuzuki A, Aoki O, Paudel S, Sasajima H, Ohba Y. Cell Struct Funct. 2019 Dec 26;44(2):183-194. doi: 10.1247/csf.19028. Epub 2019 Nov 15. PubMed 31735740.
Backbone
  Vector backbone: pFX
  Backbone size w/o insert (bp): 4000
  Total vector size (bp): 4830
  Vector type: Mammalian Expression
  Selectable markers: Neomycin (select with G418)
Growth in bacteria
  Bacterial resistance: Kanamycin, 50 μg/mL
  Growth temperature: 37°C
  Growth strain: DH5alpha
  Copy number: High Copy
Gene/Insert
  Gene/Insert name: Venus with actin-targeting sequence
  Insert size (bp): 830
  Promoter: CMV
  Tag / fusion protein: Lifeact (N-terminal 17 amino acids from S. Cerevisiae Abp140) (N terminal on insert)
  Cloning method: Restriction Enzyme; 5′ cloning site XhoI (not destroyed); 3′ cloning site BglII (not destroyed)
  Sequencing primers: 5′ none; 3′ none
Terms and licenses: Academic/Nonprofit Terms; Industry Terms: Not Available to Industry
How to cite: pFX-Lifeact-Venus was a gift from Yusuke Ohba (Addgene plasmid # 174478 ; http://n2t.net/addgene:174478 ; RRID:Addgene_174478)
