[The description below was written by a language model from this plasmid's Addgene catalogue record and pLannotate feature annotations shown in this document.]
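Description:
pFX-Lifeact-Venus is a mammalian expression plasmid built on the pFX backbone that produces the yellow fluorescent protein Venus fused at its N-terminus to Lifeact, the 17-residue F-actin-binding peptide taken from the N-terminus of Saccharomyces cerevisiae Abp140. The fusion is driven by the human cytomegalovirus immediate-early enhancer and promoter. In the feature table, the short ABP140 fragment lies immediately upstream of the Venus coding sequence, separated by a brief linker region, and the transcript is terminated by an SV40 polyadenylation signal. The insert sits between XhoI and BglII sites, both of which are retained. The small large T antigen fragment annotated just before the poly(A) signal is most likely part of the SV40 late region that carries that signal, not an expressed element.

The plasmid is maintained in E. coli through a high-copy ColE1/pUC-type origin and also carries an f1 phage origin. A single NeoR/KanR (Tn5 aminoglycoside phosphotransferase) gene serves for selection in both hosts. A bacterial bla-type promoter placed upstream gives kanamycin resistance in bacteria, while the adjacent SV40 enhancer/early promoter, together with an HSV TK polyadenylation signal, allows G418 selection of transfected mammalian cells. The short ble and bGH poly(A) fragments appear to be backbone remnants. The sequenced record is 4,909 nt, slightly longer than the roughly 4,830 bp listed in the catalogue.

The stated purpose is to express actin-targeted Venus in mammalian cells, so that filamentous actin structures are labelled with yellow fluorescence. The construct comes from work examining how the folding behaviour of fluorescent proteins influences the subcellular localisation of fusion proteins.
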