Features (pLannotate 1.2.2; 14 found; start..end, strand, type, name):
     61..364     +  enhancer       CMV enhancer: human cytomegalovirus immediate early enhancer
    365..568     +  promoter       CMV promoter: human cytomegalovirus (CMV) immediate early promoter
    630..701     +  CDS            ABP140 (fragment): AB140_YEAST - Also known as TRM140. Experimental evidence at protein level: Swiss-Prot protein existence level 1. S-adenosyl-L-methionine-dependent methyltransferase that mediates N(3)-methylcytidine modification of residue 32 of the tRNA anticodon loop of tRNA(Thr) and tRNA(Ser). Binds F-actin and shows weak F-actin cross-linking activity. From Saccharomyces cerevisiae (strain ATCC 204508 / S288c) (Baker's yeast).
    738..1454    +  CDS            Venus: Venus is a basic (constitutively fluorescent) yellow fluorescent protein published in 2002, derived from Aequorea victoria. It is reported to be a rapidly-maturing weak dimer with moderate acid sensitivity.
   1590..1674    +  CDS            large T antigen (fragment): large T antigen from SV40 (simian virus 40)
   1697..1818    +  polyA_signal   SV40 poly(A) signal: SV40 polyadenylation signal
   1852..2280    -  rep_origin     f1 ori (sequence partly withheld): f1 bacteriophage origin of replication; arrow indicates direction of (+) strand synthesis
   2307..2411    +  promoter       AmpR promoter: bla
   2413..2770    +  promoter       SV40 promoter: SV40 enhancer and early promoter
   2805..3599    +  CDS            NeoR/KanR: aminoglycoside phosphotransferase from Tn5; aph(3')-II (or nptII); confers resistance to neomycin, kanamycin, and G418 (Geneticin®)
   3620..3772    +  CDS            ble (fragment): BLE_KLEPN - Experimental evidence at protein level: Swiss-Prot protein existence level 1. Binding protein with a strong affinity to the bleomycin family of antibiotics. Binds to CL990; an antimitotic-antibiotic compound. From Klebsiella pneumoniae.
   3831..3878    +  polyA_signal   HSV TK poly(A) signal: herpes simplex virus thymidine kinase polyadenylation signal (Cole and Stacy, 1985)
   3969..3985    -  polyA_signal   bGH poly(A) signal (fragment): bovine growth hormone polyadenylation signal
   4207..4795    +  rep_origin     ori: high-copy-number ColE1/pMB1/pBR322/pUC origin of replication
>Addgene plasmid #174478 | pFX-Lifeact-Venus | addgene full sequence | sequence record 354845 | Addgene NGS Result
TAGTTATTAATAGTAATCAATTACGGGGTCATTAGTTCATAGCCCATATATGGAGTTCCGCGTTACATAA
CTTACGGTAAATGGCCCGCCTGGCTGACCGCCCAACGACCCCCGCCCATTGACGTCAATAATGACGTATG
TTCCCATAGTAACGCCAATAGGGACTTTCCATTGACGTCAATGGGTGGAGTATTTACGGTAAACTGCCCA
CTTGGCAGTACATCAAGTGTATCATATGCCAAGTACGCCCCCTATTGACGTCAATGACGGTAAATGGCCC
GCCTGGCATTATGCCCAGTACATGACCTTATGGGACTTTCCTACTTGGCAGTACATCTACGTATTAGTCA
TCGCTATTACCATGGTGATGCGGTTTTGGCAGTACATCAATGGGCGTGGATAGCGGTTTGACTCACGGGG
ATTTCCAAGTCTCCACCCCATTGACGTCAATGGGAGTTTGTTTTGGCACCAAAATCAACGGGACTTTCCA
AAATGTCGTAACAACTCCGCCCCATTGACGCAAATGGGCGGTAGGCGTGTACGGTGGGAGGTCTATATAA
GCAGAGCTGGTTTAGTGAACCGTCAGATCCGCTAGCGCTACCGGTTCTAGAGCCATGCTCGAGGCCACCA
TGGGCGTGGCCGACTTGATCAAGAAGTTCGAGTCCATCTCCAAGGAGGAGGGGGATCCACCGGTGGCTAC
CTGCGGCCGCGGAGGATCCGGAGGAGAATTCGGATCCATGGTGAGCAAGGGCGAGGAGCTGTTCACCGGG
GTGGTGCCCATCCTGGTCGAGCTGGACGGCGACGTAAACGGCCACAAGTTCAGCGTGTCCGGCGAGGGCG
AGGGCGATGCCACCTACGGCAAGCTGACCCTGAAGCTGATCTGCACCACCGGCAAGCTGCCCGTGCCCTG
GCCCACCCTCGTGACCACCCTGGGCTACGGCCTGCAGTGCTTCGCCCGCTACCCCGACCACATGAAGCAG
CACGACTTCTTCAAGTCCGCCATGCCCGAAGGCTACGTCCAGGAGCGCACCATCTTCTTCAAGGACGACG
GCAACTACAAGACCCGCGCCGAGGTGAAGTTCGAGGGCGACACCCTGGTGAACCGCATCGAGCTGAAGGG
CATCGACTTCAAGGAGGACGGCAACATCCTGGGGCACAAGCTGGAGTACAACTACAACAGCCACAACGTC
TATATCACCGCCGACAAGCAGAAGAACGGCATCAAGGCCAACTTCAAGATCCGCCACAACATCGAGGACG
GCGGCGTGCAGCTCGCCGACCACTACCAGCAGAACACCCCCATCGGCGACGGCCCCGTGCTGCTGCCCGA
CAACCACTACCTGAGCTACCAGTCCGCCCTGAGCAAAGACCCCAACGAGAAGCGCGATCACATGGTCCTG
CTGGAGTTCGTGACCGCCGCCGGGATCACTCTCGGCATGGACGAGCTGTACAAGGGAGGATCTGGAGGAA
GATCTCTGACTGACTGAGATGCGCGGATGTCGAACGGCAGTTCGGCCGAATAGGCCGACAGCCGGCCGTC
GGCCGACGACACGGCCAGGGCCGGCGGGGATCCACCGGATCTAGATAACTGATCATAATCAGCCATACCA
CATTTGTAGAGGTTTTACTTGCTTTAAAAAACCTCCCACACCTCCCCCTGAACCTGAAACATAAAATGAA
TGCAATTGTTGTTGTTAACTTGTTTATTGCAGCTTATAATGGTTACAAATAAAGCAATAGCATCACAAAT
TTCACAAATAAAGCATTTTTTTCACTGCATTCTAGTTGTGGTTTGTCCAAACTCATCAATGTATCTTAAG
GCGTAAATTGTAAGCGTTAATATTTTGTTAAAATTCGCGTTAAATTTTTGTTAAATCAGCTCATTTTTTA
ACCAATAGGCCGAAATCGGCAAAATCCCTTATAAATCAAAAGAATAGACCGAGATAGGGT
[37 nt withheld, positions 1951-1987]
AAAGAACGTGGACTCCAACGTCAAAGG
[49 nt withheld, positions 2015-2063]
T
[91 nt withheld, positions 2065-2155]
G
[124 nt withheld, positions 2157-2280]
CAGGTGGCACTTTTCGGGGAAATGTGCGCGGAACCCCTATTTGTTTATTTTTCTAAATACATTCAAATAT
GTATCCGCTCATGAGACAATAACCCTGATAAATGCTTCAATAATATTGAAAAAGGAAGAGTCCTGAGGCG
GAAAGAACCAGCTGTGGAATGTGTGTCAGTTAGGGTGTGGAAAGTCCCCAGGCTCCCCAGCAGGCAGAAG
TATGCAAAGCATGCATCTCAATTAGTCAGCAACCAGGTGTGGAAAGTCCCCAGGCTCCCCAGCAGGCAGA
AGTATGCAAAGCATGCATCTCAATTAGTCAGCAACCATAGTCCCGCCCCTAACTCCGCCCATCCCGCCCC
TAACTCCGCCCAGTTCCGCCCATTCTCCGCCCCATGGCTGACTAATTTTTTTTATTTATGCAGAGGCCGA
GGCCGCCTCGGCCTCTGAGCTATTCCAGAAGTAGTGAGGAGGCTTTTTTGGAGGCCTAGGCTTTTGCAAA
GATCGATCAAGAGACAGGATGAGGATCGTTTCGCATGATTGAACAAGATGGATTGCACGCAGGTTCTCCG
GCCGCTTGGGTGGAGAGGCTATTCGGCTATGACTGGGCACAACAGACAATCGGCTGCTCTGATGCCGCCG
TGTTCCGGCTGTCAGCGCAGGGGCGCCCGGTTCTTTTTGTCAAGACCGACCTGTCCGGTGCCCTGAATGA
ACTGCAAGACGAGGCAGCGCGGCTATCGTGGCTGGCCACGACGGGCGTTCCTTGCGCAGCTGTGCTCGAC
GTTGTCACTGAAGCGGGAAGGGACTGGCTGCTATTGGGCGAAGTGCCGGGGCAGGATCTCCTGTCATCTC
ACCTTGCTCCTGCCGAGAAAGTATCCATCATGGCTGATGCAATGCGGCGGCTGCATACGCTTGATCCGGC
TACCTGCCCATTCGACCACCAAGCGAAACATCGCATCGAGCGAGCACGTACTCGGATGGAAGCCGGTCTT
GTCGATCAGGATGATCTGGACGAAGAGCATCAGGGGCTCGCGCCAGCCGAACTGTTCGCCAGGCTCAAGG
CGAGCATGCCCGACGGCGAGGATCTCGTCGTGACCCATGGCGATGCCTGCTTGCCGAATATCATGGTGGA
AAATGGCCGCTTTTCTGGATTCATCGACTGTGGCCGGCTGGGTGTGGCGGACCGCTATCAGGACATAGCG
TTGGCTACCCGTGATATTGCTGAAGAGCTTGGCGGCGAATGGGCTGACCGCTTCCTCGTGCTTTACGGTA
TCGCCGCTCCCGATTCGCAGCGCATCGCCTTCTATCGCCTTCTTGACGAGTTCTTCTGAGCGGGACTCTG
GGGTTCGAAATGACCGACCAAGCGACGCCCAACCTGCCATCACGAGATTTCGATTCCACCGCCGCCTTCT
ATGAAAGGTTGGGCTTCGGAATCGTTTTCCGGGACGCCGGCTGGATGATCCTCCAGCGCGGGGATCTCAT
GCTGGAGTTCTTCGCCCACCCTAGGGGGAGGCTAACTGAAACACGGAAGGAGACAATACCGGAAGGAACC
CGCGCTATGACGGCAATAAAAAGACAGAATAAAACGCACGGTGTTGGGTCGTTTGTTCATAAACGCGGGG
TTCGGTCCCAGGGCTGGCACTCTGTCGATACCCCACCGAGACCCCATTGGGGCCAATACGCCCGCGTTTC
TTCCTTTTCCCCACCCCACCCCCCAAGTTCGGGTGAAGGCCCAGGGCTCGCAGCCAACGTCGGGGCGGCA
GGCCCTGCCATAGCCTCAGGTTACTCATATATACTTTAGATTGATTTAAAACTTCATTTTTAATTTAAAA
GGATCTAGGTGAAGATCCTTTTTGATAATCTCATGACCAAAATCCCTTAACGTGAGTTTTCGTTCCACTG
AGCGTCAGACCCCGTAGAAAAGATCAAAGGATCTTCTTGAGATCCTTTTTTTCTGCGCGTAATCTGCTGC
TTGCAAACAAAAAAACCACCGCTACCAGCGGTGGTTTGTTTGCCGGATCAAGAGCTACCAACTCTTTTTC
CGAAGGTAACTGGCTTCAGCAGAGCGCAGATACCAAATACTGTTCTTCTAGTGTAGCCGTAGTTAGGCCA
CCACTTCAAGAACTCTGTAGCACCGCCTACATACCTCGCTCTGCTAATCCTGTTACCAGTGGCTGCTGCC
AGTGGCGATAAGTCGTGTCTTACCGGGTTGGACTCAAGACGATAGTTACCGGATAAGGCGCAGCGGTCGG
GCTGAACGGGGGGTTCGTGCACACAGCCCAGCTTGGAGCGAACGACCTACACCGAACTGAGATACCTACA
GCGTGAGCTATGAGAAAGCGCCACGCTTCCCGAAGGGAGAAAGGCGGACAGGTATCCGGTAAGCGGCAGG
GTCGGAACAGGAGAGCGCACGAGGGAGCTTCCAGGGGGAAACGCCTGGTATCTTTATAGTCCTGTCGGGT
TTCGCCACCTCTGACTTGAGCGTCGATTTTTGTGATGCTCGTCAGGGGGGCGGAGCCTATGGAAAAACGC
CAGCAACGCGGCCTTTTTACGGTTCCTGGCCTTTTGCTGGCCTTTTGCTCACATGTTCTTTCCTGCGTTA
TCCCCTGATTCTGTGGATAACCGTATTACCGCCATGCAT
